>Addgene plasmid #160016 | pI2-MTU-DO-HIS | depositor full sequence | sequence record 310202 | pI2-MTU-DO-HIS sequence 6172 bps
CCCTTTCAGGCGCGCCACCGAATATTAAATAATCTTTTTTTATTTCTTATGTACGCCTGCTTTGTATGAT
ACAAAATCATCGTATCGTATTCGGCTTCATGTTATCCGTCGAATTTAGATTACCTTGGCTAAGGGGCCAA
GGTGGATGATTCGTATGAGTATCACAATTTACAAATTACAAGTTTTGCAAAGAGTATGTAAACTGTAAAA
AAGAAAACATTGACAAATATACCTGAAAAGAGTCCATTTTCTACATTTGAGAAAAAAAGGAATAAAGTGA
TTCTCCTCATCGCTCATAAAAAAATACTATTCATGAGCAAAATTGAGAAAAATGGCAATCACATTCAATA
CTAGTTAGATAGCCATATCTAAACTGCTGTACGTGGTTTAATACTAGCACCAACATCATTTGAATAATGG
CGAAGAAACCAATTTCGAAACATTCCCGTGCGGCAAGAAGATCAGAAGCAGCCGAACCGGAGGCTAAGGC
TTTAGAGACTTTACCCAGAGCTGAAAAGACAGATTTTGCAGCAACATTAATCAGAACTGCTAACAAAAAC
GAAGCTTTGCTCGAAGCGAAGATCCAAAAGCGTGGACAAAAAAATAAGAAGAAAAACGCGGGAAGAGTGA
GTAAGCAACTTATAGATGACAGTTCTTTAACAAGTAGGAAAGCTATTCGTGCCTTAAATATTACCAGTAG
GCTCGATGGTAAGAGGGAGAAAGCCATTCATAGAGCTAAATATGTGCAGTCAGCTCGTAAAGCTGGATGG
GATACTACAAACCAAAGCATTAGGAAAGAATTATCGACACTACAAAACGCAGCAAATACGGTCAGCGATT
CCGTTAACAAAAGCACGGACAAGGAAGGGTCTGCGAATACTGAAGATGCGATGATAGAAGACGATCAAGA
TCACATTGAAATTTACGACAGTGCTAAAAGCCAGAAGGTACAAGAAAAAGCAGTATCAACCACTTTTACG
GCATCAAACGTATTTACGTCATTAGAGGATGAGATGAATTCGCATCTAGACTGATGAGACGAACGTGAGA
CCGAAAGTGAAACGTGATTTCATGCGTCATTTTGAACATTTTGTAAATCTTATTTAATAATGTGTGCGGC
AATTCACATTTAATTTATGAATGTTTTCTTAACATCGCGGCAACTCAAGAAACGGCAGGTTCGGATCTTA
GCTACTAGAGAAAGAGGAGAAATACTAGATGCGTAAAGGCGAAGAGCTGTTCACTGGTGTCGTCCCTATT
CTGGTGGAACTGGATGGTGATGTCAACGGTCATAAGTTTTCCGTGCGTGGCGAGGGTGAAGGTGACGCAA
CTAATGGTAAACTGACGCTGAAGTTCATCTGTACTACTGGTAAACTGCCGGTTCCTTGGCCGACTCTGGT
AACGACGCTGACTTATGGTGTTCAGTGCTTTGCTCGTTATCCGGACCATATGAAGCAGCATGACTTCTTC
AAGTCCGCCATGCCGGAAGGCTATGTGCAGGAACGCACGATTTCCTTTAAGGATGACGGCACGTACAAAA
CGCGTGCGGAAGTGAAATTTGAAGGCGATACCCTGGTAAACCGCATTGAGCTGAAAGGCATTGACTTTAA
AGAGGACGGCAATATCCTGGGCCATAAGCTGGAATACAATTTTAACAGCCACAATGTTTACATCACCGCC
GATAAACAAAAAAATGGCATTAAAGCGAATTTTAAAATTCGCCACAACGTGGAGGATGGCAGCGTGCAGC
TGGCTGATCACTACCAGCAAAACACTCCAATCGGTGATGGTCCTGTTCTGCTGCCAGACAATCACTATCT
GAGCACGCAAAGCGTTCTGTCTAAAGATCCGAACGAGAAACGCGATCATATGGTTCTGCTGGAGTTCGTA
ACCGCAGCGGGCATCACGCATGGTATGGATGAACTGTACAAATGACCAGGCATCAAATAAAACGAAAGGC
TCAGTCGAAAGACTGGGCCTTTCGTTTTATCTGTTGTTTGTCGGTGAACGCTCTCTACTAGAGTCACACT
GGCTCACCTTCGGGTGGGCCTTTCTGCGTTTATAGGTCTCAGCTGGAAATCTGCTCGTCAGTGGTGCTCA
CACTGACGAATCATGTACAGATCATACCGATGACTGCCTGGCGACTCACAACTAAGCAAGACAGCCGGAA
CCAGCGCCGGCGAACACCACTGCATATATGGCATATCACAACAGTCCACGTCTCAAGCAGTTACAGAGAT
GTTACGAACCACTAGTGCACTGCAGTACAAACACAGTCCTTTCCCGCAATTTTCTTTTTCTATTACTCTT
GGCCTCCTCTAGTACACTCTATATTTTTTTATGCCTCGGTAATGATTTTCATTTTTTTTTTTCCACCTAG
CGGATGACTCTTTTTTTTTCTTAGCGATTGGCATTATCACATAATGAATTATACATTATATAAAGTAATG
TGATTTCTTCGAAGAATATACTAAAAAATGAGCAGGCAAGATAAACGAAGGCAAAGATGACAGAGCAGAA
AGCCCTAGTAAAGCGTATTACAAATGAAACCAAGATTCAGATTGCGATCTCTTTAAAGGGTGGTCCCCTA
GCGATAGAGCACTCGATCTTCCCAGAAAAAGAGGCAGAAGCAGTAGCAGAACAGGCCACACAATCGCAAG
TGATTAACGTCCACACAGGTATAGGGTTTCTGGACCATATGATACATGCTCTGGCCAAGCATTCCGGCTG
GTCGCTAATCGTTGAGTGCATTGGTGACTTACACATAGACGACCATCACACCACTGAGGACTGCGGGATT
GCTCTCGGTCAAGCTTTTAAAGAGGCCCTAGGGGCCGTGCGTGGAGTAAAAAGGTTTGGATCAGGATTTG
CGCCTTTGGATGAGGCACTTTCCAGAGCGGTGGTTGATCTTTCGAACAGGCCGTACGCAGTTGTCGAACT
TGGTTTGCAAAGGGAGAAAGTAGGTGATCTCTCTTGCGAGATGATCCCGCATTTTCTTGAAAGCTTTGCA
GAGGCTAGCAGAATTACCCTCCACGTTGATTGTCTGCGAGGCAAGAATGATCATCACCGTAGTGAGAGTG
CGTTCAAGGCTCTTGCGGTTGCCATAAGAGAAGCCACCTCGCCCAATGGTACCAACGATGTTCCCTCCAC
CAAAGGTGTTCTTATGTAGTGACACCGATTATTTAAAGCTGCTGCATACGATATATATACATGTGTATAT
ATGTATACCTATGAATGTCAGTAAGTATGTATACGAACAGTATGATACTGAAGATGACAAGGTAATGCAT
CATTCTATACGTGTCATTCTGAACGAGGCGCGCTTTCCTTTTTTCTTTTTGCTTTTTCTTTTTTTTTCTC
TTGAACTCGACGGATCATAGAGTTGAAGCATAGAAGAAATGTTTAACCAAAAACTATCCTTTTTATTTAT
TTTGAATTTTCTCTCTCATATTTTTGTAAAACGATACTTTAACCACACTCAAGCTTTTGCTTGCTACTCA
AATACCTGAAATCTTTATAGACAATTTTCCTTCTTATTCGTAATAATAAAACTATATTGTTCTCTTCCTG
TTTTTTTTTTTAAAAAAAAAAACTGTCAAAATCTCCCCCACAGAAAAATAAAAACAAGTTATACTTTTGG
GAGTAAACCATGAACTTAAAACAACAGTTCATATTCTTAAGTAGTGCCACTATAGTTAACCAGAGACAAT
TTAACTCCTAAATCTTCATACTGAAGATTGACATAAACTAAATAATGACTACACTGTTACTTTTGAGTCA
GTTGGGTCTTTTGGCATTCGCCAATGCTATTAACCCTATGGTAAAGGGCGAATATAGAATTGAACATCCT
AAGATAGGAGACTTGTCAGAAATTGAATCTGCTATCTCTCCCAAATCTTTCTATGAATCATTTCAATATG
GTTCCGAAGCGGAGTTCCGTAAGAATTGGGTTTCTTCTGATCTAACAATGGAACATGTAGACGAAACATC
TTCGAAGGCGTTCCCTGGCACATGGAAGTTGCAGTCACCATTTTTGGTCCCAGGATTCAGTGATGATCTA
TCTTTAGTTTTGGGTAGCGAACAAACTAGAGCTGCTATTGCCCATAGGTTAAAATACGATCTATCGATCA
AGGATAATGAGAAACTAGTGGTGCAATATGAAGTTAAACTTCAAAAAATGCTTGAATGTGGCGGTGCATA
TATCAAATTGTTGAAAACCTCCGCAACTGATCTTTCTCAGTACGACCACTCGTCAGATGACTATGCTGTC
ATCTTTGGCCCAGACTTTTGCCAAGGTTATGTGGACGAAATTCATTTGGTTTTGAAGCGCGAGAATCCTT
TTTCTGGAAAATCTGAAGACAAATTCTTATTAAATGCCCCAAAACGGCGCGCCTCAGCCGAGCGGCCGCG
TGTTACAACCAATTAACCAATTCTGATTAGAAAAACTCATCGAGCATCAAATGAAACTGCAATTTATTCA
TATCAGGATTATCAATACCATATTTTTGAAAAAGCCGTTTCTGTAATGAAGGAGAAAACTCACCGAGGCA
GTTCCATAGGATGGCAAGATCCTGGTATCGGTCTGCGATTCCGACTCGTCCAACATCAATACAACCTATT
AATTTCCCCTCGTCAAAAATAAGGTTATCAAGTGAGAAATCACCATGAGTGACGACTGAATCCGGTGAGA
ATGGCAAAAGCTTATGCATTTCTTTCCAGACTTGTTCAACAGGCCAGCCATTACGCTCGTCATCAAAATC
ACTCGCATCAACCAAACCGTTATTCATTCGTGATTGCGCCTGAGCGAGGCGAAATACGCGATCGCTGTTA
AAAGGACAATTACAAACAGGAATCGAATGCAACCGGCGCAGGAACACTGCCAGCGCATCAACAATATTTT
CACCTGAATCAGGATATTCTTCTAATACCTGGAATGCTGTTTTCCCGGGGATCGCAGTGGTGAGTAACCA
TGCATCATCAGGAGTACGGATAAAATGCTTGATGGTCGGAAGAGGCATAAATTCCGTCAGCCAGTTTAGT
CTGACCATCTCATCTGTAACATCATTGGCAACGCTACCTTTGCCATGTTTCAGAAACAACTCTGGCGCAT
CGGGCTTCCCATACAATCGATAGATTGTCGCACCTGATTGCCCGACATTATCGCGAGCCCATTTATACCC
ATATAAATCAGCATCCATGTTGGAATTTAATCGCGGCCTGGAGCAAGACGTTTCCCGTTGAATATGGCTC
ATAACACCCCTTGTATTACTGTTTATGTAAGCAGACAGTTTTATTGTTCATGATGATATATTTTTATCTT
GTGCAATGTAACATCAGAGATTTTGAGACACAACGTGGCTTTGTTGAATAAATCGAACTTTTGCTGAGTT
GAAGGATCAGTCATGACCAAAATCCCTTAACGTGAGTTTTCGTTCCACTGAGCGTCAGACCCCGTAGAAA
AGATCAAAGGATCTTCTTGAGATCCTTTTTTTCTGCGCGTAATCTGCTGCTTGCAAACAAAAAAACCACC
GCTACCAGCGGTGGTTTGTTTGCCGGATCAAGAGCTACCAACTCTTTTTCCGAAGGTAACTGGCTTCAGC
AGAGCGCAGATACCAAATACTGTTCTTCTAGTGTAGCCGTAGTTAGGCCACCACTTCAAGAACTCTGTAG
CACCGCCTACATACCTCGCTCTGCTAATCCTGTTACCAGTGGCTGCTGCCAGTGGCGATAAGTCGTGTCT
TACCGGGTTGGACTCAAGACGATAGTTACCGGATAAGGCGCAGCGGTCGGGCTGAACGGGGGGTTCGTGC
ACACAGCCCAGCTTGGAGCGAACGACCTACACCGAACTGAGATACCTACAGCGTGAGCTATGAGAAAGCG
CCACGCTTCCCGAAGGGAGAAAGGCGGACAGGTATCCGGTAAGCGGCAGGGTCGGAACAGGAGAGCGCAC
GAGGGAGCTTCCAGGGGGAAACGCCTGGTATCTTTATAGTCCTGTCGGGTTTCGCCACCTCTGACTTGAG
CGTCGATTTTTGTGATGCTCGTCAGGGGGGCGGAGCCTATGGAAAAACGCCAGCAACGCGGCCTTTTTAC
GGTTCCTGGCCTTTTGCTGGCCTTTTGCTCACATGTTCTTTCCTGCGTTATCCCCTGATTCTGTGGATAA
CCGTGCGGCCGC
Features (pLannotate 1.2.2; 8 found; start..end, strand, type, name):
   1219..1932    +  CDS            superfolder GFP: GFP variant that folds robustly even when fused to poorly folded proteins (Pédelacq et al., 2006)
   1944..2015    +  terminator     rrnB T1 terminator: transcription terminator T1 from the E. coli rrnB gene
   2031..2058    +  terminator     T7Te terminator: phage T7 early transcription terminator
   2319..2506    +  promoter       HIS3 promoter: S. cerevisiae HIS3
   2507..3166    +  CDS            HIS3: HIS7_YEAST - Experimental evidence at protein level: Swiss-Prot protein existence level 1. From Saccharomyces cerevisiae (strain ATCC 204508 / S288c) (Baker's yeast).
   3126..3401    +  CDS            YO201_YEAST (fragment): Protein uncertain: Swiss-Prot protein existence level 5. From Saccharomyces cerevisiae (strain ATCC 204508 / S288c) (Baker's yeast).
   4437..5252    -  CDS            KanR: aminoglycoside phosphotransferase; aph(3')-Ia; confers resistance to kanamycin in bacteria or G418 (Geneticin®) in eukaryotes
   5477..6065    +  rep_origin     ori: high-copy-number ColE1/pMB1/pBR322/pUC origin of replication
