>Addgene plasmid #160016 | pI2-MTU-DO-HIS | addgene full sequence | sequence record 317860 | Addgene NGS Result
CCTGATTCTGTGGATAACCGTGCGGCCGCCCCTTTCAGGCGCGCCACCGAATATTAAATAATCTTTTTTT
ATTTCTTATGTACGCCTGCTTTGTATGATACAAAATCATCGTATCGTATTCGGCTTCATGTTATCCGTCG
AATTTAGATTACCTTGGCTAAGGGGCCAAGGTGGATGATTCGTATGAGTATCACAATTTACAAATTACAA
GTTTTGCAAAGAGTATGTAAACTGTAAAAAAGAAAACATTGACAAATATACCTGAAAAGAGTCCATTTTC
TACATTTGAGAAAAAAAGGAATAAAGTGATTCTCCTCATCGCTCATAAAAAAATACTATTCATGAGCAAA
ATTGAGAAAAATGGCAATCACATTCAATACTAGTTAGATAGCCATATCTAAACTGCTGTACGTGGTTTAA
TACTAGCACCAACATCATTTGAATAATGGCGAAGAAACCAATTTCGAAACATTCCCGTGCGGCAAGAAGA
TCAGAAGCAGCCGAACCGGAGGCTAAGGCTTTAGAGACTTTACCCAGAGCTGAAAAGACAGATTTTGCAG
CAACATTAATCAGAACTGCTAACAAAAACGAAGCTTTGCTCGAAGCGAAGATCCAAAAGCGTGGACAAAA
AAATAAGAAGAAAAACGCGGGAAGAGTGAGTAAGCAACTTATAGATGACAGTTCTTTAACAAGTAGGAAA
GCTATTCGTGCCTTAAATATTACCAGTAGGCTCGATGGTAAGAGGGAGAAAGCCATTCATAGAGCTAAAT
ATGTGCAGTCAGCTCGTAAAGCTGGATGGGATACTACAAACCAAAGCATTAGGAAAGAATTATCGACACT
ACAAAACGCAGCAAATACGGTCAGCGATTCCGTTAACAAAAGCACGGACAAGGAAGGGTCTGCGAATACT
GAAGATGCGATGATAGAAGACGATCAAGATCACATTGAAATTTACGACAGTGCTAAAAGCCAGAAGGTAC
AAGAAAAAGCAGTATCAACCACTTTTACGGCATCAAACGTATTTACGTCATTAGAGGATGAGATGAATTC
GCATCTAGACTGATGAGACGAACGTGAGACCGAAAGTGAAACGTGATTTCATGCGTCATTTTGAACATTT
TGTAAATCTTATTTAATAATGTGTGCGGCAATTCACATTTAATTTATGAATGTTTTCTTAACATCGCGGC
AACTCAAGAAACGGCAGGTTCGGATCTTAGCTACTAGAGAAAGAGGAGAAATACTAGATGCGTAAAGGCG
AAGAGCTGTTCACTGGTGTCGTCCCTATTCTGGTGGAACTGGATGGTGATGTCAACGGTCATAAGTTTTC
CGTGCGTGGCGAGGGTGAAGGTGACGCAACTAATGGTAAACTGACGCTGAAGTTCATCTGTACTACTGGT
AAACTGCCGGTTCCTTGGCCGACTCTGGTAACGACGCTGACTTATGGTGTTCAGTGCTTTGCTCGTTATC
CGGACCATATGAAGCAGCATGACTTCTTCAAGTCCGCCATGCCGGAAGGCTATGTGCAGGAACGCACGAT
TTCCTTTAAGGATGACGGCACGTACAAAACGCGTGCGGAAGTGAAATTTGAAGGCGATACCCTGGTAAAC
CGCATTGAGCTGAAAGGCATTGACTTTAAAGAGGACGGCAATATCCTGGGCCATAAGCTGGAATACAATT
TTAACAGCCACAATGTTTACATCACCGCCGATAAACAAAAAAATGGCATTAAAGCGAATTTTAAAATTCG
CCACAACGTGGAGGATGGCAGCGTGCAGCTGGCTGATCACTACCAGCAAAACACTCCAATCGGTGATGGT
CCTGTTCTGCTGCCAGACAATCACTATCTGAGCACGCAAAGCGTTCTGTCTAAAGATCCGAACGAGAAAC
GCGATCATATGGTTCTGCTGGAGTTCGTAACCGCAGCGGGCATCACGCATGGTATGGATGAACTGTACAA
ATGACCAGGCATCAAATAAAACGAAAGGCTCAGTCGAAAGACTGGGCCTTTCGTTTTATCTGTTGTTTGT
CGGTGAACGCTCTCTACTAGAGTCACACTGGCTCACCTTCGGGTGGGCCTTTCTGCGTTTATAGGTCTCA
GCTGGAAATCTGCTCGTCAGTGGTGCTCACACTGACGAATCATGTACAGATCATACCGATGACTGCCTGG
CGACTCACAACTAAGCAAGACAGCCGGAACCAGCGCCGGCGAACACCACTGCATATATGGCATATCACAA
CAGTCCACGTCTCAAGCAGTTACAGAGATGTTACGAACCACTAGTGCACTGCAGTACAAACACAGTCCTT
TCCCGCAATTTTCTTTTTCTATTACTCTTGGCCTCCTCTAGTACACTCTATATTTTTTTATGCCTCGGTA
ATGATTTTCATTTTTTTTTTTCCACCTAGCGGATGACTCTTTTTTTTTCTTAGCGATTGGCATTATCACA
TAATGAATTATACATTATATAAAGTAATGTGATTTCTTCGAAGAATATACTAAAAAATGAGCAGGCAAGA
TAAACGAAGGCAAAGATGACAGAGCAGAAAGCCCTAGTAAAGCGTATTACAAATGAAACCAAGATTCAGA
TTGCGATCTCTTTAAAGGGTGGTCCCCTAGCGATAGAGCACTCGATCTTCCCAGAAAAAGAGGCAGAAGC
AGTAGCAGAACAGGCCACACAATCGCAAGTGATTAACGTCCACACAGGTATAGGGTTTCTGGACCATATG
ATACATGCTCTGGCCAAGCATTCCGGCTGGTCGCTAATCGTTGAGTGCATTGGTGACTTACACATAGACG
ACCATCACACCACTGAGGACTGCGGGATTGCTCTCGGTCAAGCTTTTAAAGAGGCCCTAGGGGCCGTGCG
TGGAGTAAAAAGGTTTGGATCAGGATTTGCGCCTTTGGATGAGGCACTTTCCAGAGCGGTGGTTGATCTT
TCGAACAGGCCGTACGCAGTTGTCGAACTTGGTTTGCAAAGGGAGAAAGTAGGTGATCTCTCTTGCGAGA
TGATCCCGCATTTTCTTGAAAGCTTTGCAGAGGCTAGCAGAATTACCCTCCACGTTGATTGTCTGCGAGG
CAAGAATGATCATCACCGTAGTGAGAGTGCGTTCAAGGCTCTTGCGGTTGCCATAAGAGAAGCCACCTCG
CCCAATGGTACCAACGATGTTCCCTCCACCAAAGGTGTTCTTATGTAGTGACACCGATTATTTAAAGCTG
CTGCATACGATATATATACATGTGTATATATGTATACCTATGAATGTCAGTAAGTATGTATACGAACAGT
ATGATACTGAAGATGACAAGGTAATGCATCATTCTATACGTGTCATTCTGAACGAGGCGCGCTTTCCTTT
TTTCTTTTTGCTTTTTCTTTTTTTTTCTCTTGAACTCGACGGATCATAGAGTTGAAGCATAGAAGAAATG
TTTAACCAAAAACTATCCTTTTTATTTATTTTGAATTTTCTCTCTCATATTTTTGTAAAACGATACTTTA
ACCACACTCAAGCTTTTGCTTGCTACTCAAATACCTGAAATCTTTATAGACAATTTTCCTTCTTATTCGT
AATAATAAAACTATATTGTTCTCTTCCTGTTTTTTTTTTTAAAAAAAAAAACTGTCAAAATCTCCCCCAC
AGAAAAATAAAAACAAATTATACTTTTGGGAGTAAACCATGAACTTAAAACAACAGTTCATATTCTTAAG
TAGTGCCACTATAGTTAACCAGAGACAATTTAACTCCTAAATCTTCATACTGAAGATTGACATAAACTAA
ATAATGACTACACTGTTACTTTTGAGTCAGTTGGGTCTTTTGGCATTCGCCAATGCTATTAACCCTATGG
TAAAGGGCGAATATAGAATTGAACATCCTAAGATAGGAGACTTGTCAGAAATTGAATCTGCTATCTCTCC
CAAATCTTTCTATGAATCATTTCAATATGGTTCCGAAGCGGAGTTCCGTAAGAATTGGGTTTCTTCTGAT
CTAACAATGGAACATGTAGACGAAACATCTTCGAAGGCGTTCCCTGGCACATGGAAGTTGCAGTCACCAT
TTTTGGTCCCAGGATTCAGTGATGATCTATCTTTAGTTTTGGGTAGCGAACAAACTAGAGCTGCTATTGC
CCATAGGTTAAAATACGATCTATCGATCAAGGATAATGAGAAACTAGTGGTGCAATATGAAGTTAAACTT
CAAAAAATGCTTGAATGTGGCGGTGCATATATCAAATTGTTGAAAACCTCCGCAACTGATCTTTCTCAGT
ACGACCACTCGTCAGATGACTATGCTGTCATCTTTGGCCCAGACTTTTGCCAAGGTTATGTGGACGAAAT
TCATTTGGTTTTGAAGCGCGAGAATCCTTTTTCTGGAAAATCTGAAGACAAATTCTTATTAAATGCCGGC
GCGCCTCAGCCGAGCGGCCGCGTGTTACAACCAATTAACCAATTCTGATTAGAAAAACTCATCGAGCATC
AAATGAAACTGCAATTTATTCATATCAGGATTATCAATACCATATTTTTGAAAAAGCCGTTTCTGTAATG
AAGGAGAAAACTCACCGAGGCAGTTCCATAGGATGGCAAGATCCTGGTATCGGTCTGCGATTCCGACTCG
TCCAACATCAATACAACCTATTAATTTCCCCTCGTCAAAAATAAGGTTATCAAGTGAGAAATCACCATGA
GTGACGACTGAATCCGGTGAGAATGGCAAAAGCTTATGCATTTCTTTCCAGACTTGTTCAACAGGCCAGC
CATTACGCTCGTCATCAAAATCACTCGCATCAACCAAACCGTTATTCATTCGTGATTGCGCCTGAGCGAG
GCGAAATACGCGATCGCTGTTAAAAGGACAATTACAAACAGGAATCGAATGCAACCGGCGCAGGAACACT
GCCAGCGCATCAACAATATTTTCACCTGAATCAGGATATTCTTCTAATACCTGGAATGCTGTTTTCCCGG
GGATCGCAGTGGTGAGTAACCATGCATCATCAGGAGTACGGATAAAATGCTTGATGGTCGGAAGAGGCAT
AAATTCCGTCAGCCAGTTTAGTCTGACCATCTCATCTGTAACATCATTGGCAACGCTACCTTTGCCATGT
TTCAGAAACAACTCTGGCGCATCGGGCTTCCCATACAATCGATAGATTGTCGCACCTGATTGCCCGACAT
TATCGCGAGCCCATTTATACCCATATAAATCAGCATCCATGTTGGAATTTAATCGCGGCCTGGAGCAAGA
CGTTTCCCGTTGAATATGGCTCATAACACCCCTTGTATTACTGTTTATGTAAGCAGACAGTTTTATTGTT
CATGATGATATATTTTTATCTTGTGCAATGTAACATCAGAGATTTTGAGACACAACGTGGCTTTGTTGAA
TAAATCGAACTTTTGCTGAGTTGAAGGATCAGTCATGACCAAAATCCCTTAACGTGAGTTTTCGTTCCAC
TGAGCGTCAGACCCCGTAGAAAAGATCAAAGGATCTTCTTGAGATCCTTTTTTTCTGCGCGTAATCTGCT
GCTTGCAAACAAAAAAACCACCGCTACCAGCGGTGGTTTGTTTGCCGGATCAAGAGCTACCAACTCTTTT
TCCGAAGGTAACTGGCTTCAGCAGAGCGCAGATACCAAATACTGTTCTTCTAGTGTAGCCGTAGTTAGGC
CACCACTTCAAGAACTCTGTAGCACCGCCTACATACCTCGCTCTGCTAATCCTGTTACCAGTGGCTGCTG
CCAGTGGCGATAAGTCGTGTCTTACCGGGTTGGACTCAAGACGATAGTTACCGGATAAGGCGCAGCGGTC
GGGCTGAACGGGGGGTTCGTGCACACAGCCCAGCTTGGAGCGAACGACCTACACCGAACTGAGATACCTA
CAGCGTGAGCTATGAGAAAGCGCCACGCTTCCCGAAGGGAGAAAGGCGGACAGGTATCCGGTAAGCGGCA
GGGTCGGAACAGGAGAGCGCACGAGGGAGCTTCCAGGGGGAAACGCCTGGTATCTTTATAGTCCTGTCGG
GTTTCGCCACCTCTGACTTGAGCGTCGATTTTTGTGATGCTCGTCAGGGGGGCGGAGCCTATGGAAAAAC
GCCAGCAACGCGGCCTTTTTACGGTTCCTGGCCTTTTGCTGGCCTTTTGCTCACATGTTCTTTCCTGCGT
TATCC
Features (pLannotate 1.2.2; 8 found; start..end, strand, type, name):
   1248..1961    +  CDS            superfolder GFP: GFP variant that folds robustly even when fused to poorly folded proteins (Pédelacq et al., 2006)
   1973..2044    +  terminator     rrnB T1 terminator: transcription terminator T1 from the E. coli rrnB gene
   2060..2087    +  terminator     T7Te terminator: phage T7 early transcription terminator
   2348..2535    +  promoter       HIS3 promoter: S. cerevisiae HIS3
   2536..3195    +  CDS            HIS3: HIS7_YEAST - Experimental evidence at protein level: Swiss-Prot protein existence level 1. From Saccharomyces cerevisiae (strain ATCC 204508 / S288c) (Baker's yeast).
   3155..3430    +  CDS            YO201_YEAST (fragment): Protein uncertain: Swiss-Prot protein existence level 5. From Saccharomyces cerevisiae (strain ATCC 204508 / S288c) (Baker's yeast).
   4459..5274    -  CDS            KanR: aminoglycoside phosphotransferase; aph(3')-Ia; confers resistance to kanamycin in bacteria or G418 (Geneticin®) in eukaryotes
   5499..6087    +  rep_origin     ori: high-copy-number ColE1/pMB1/pBR322/pUC origin of replication
