[The description below was written by a language model from this plasmid's Addgene catalogue record and pLannotate feature annotations shown in this document.]
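Description:
pI2-MTU-DO-HIS is an empty integrative backbone for the yeast Kluyveromyces marxianus, assembled from MoClo Yeast Toolkit parts together with the depositors' own K. marxianus homology arms. It is designed to deliver cargo to a defined chromosomal locus, integration site I2, rather than to replicate in yeast: no yeast origin or centromere is annotated. In E. coli it is maintained through a high-copy ColE1/pUC-type origin and selected with kanamycin via the aph(3')-Ia KanR gene. In yeast, integrants are selected by histidine prototrophy, conferred by the S. cerevisiae HIS3 coding sequence under its own HIS3 promoter. The short overlapping "YO201" fragment is simply native flanking sequence carried along with the HIS3 marker.

The position that would receive a payload is occupied by a superfolder GFP coding sequence followed by the bacterial rrnB T1 and T7Te terminators. This arrangement is consistent with the bacterial GFP dropout cassette used in Yeast Toolkit-style vectors, where Golden Gate assembly replaces the fluorescent placeholder with the desired transcription unit(s), so that correct clones can be picked as non-fluorescent colonies. The "DO" in the name probably refers to this, although the record does not say so explicitly. No yeast promoter is listed, as expected for an empty backbone. The I2 homology arms are not annotated by the automated feature tables and presumably lie in the unannotated stretches flanking the dropout and HIS3 cassettes.

Both the depositor and repository-sequenced records are about 6.2 kb and show the same features in the same order, whereas the catalogue lists a backbone size of about 5.1 kb. The associated work concerns engineering K. marxianus as a chassis for producing aromatic compounds.
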