Addgene plasmid #160016: pI2-MTU-DO-HIS
Purpose: (Empty Backbone) Integrative vector for K. marxianus, targeting integration site I2 described in (Rajkumar et al.,2019). Histidine selection.
Depositing lab: John Morrissey. Depositing organization: University College Cork. Publication: Rational engineering of Kluyveromyces marxianus to create a chassis for the production of aromatic products. Rajkumar AS, Morrissey JP. Microb Cell Fact. 2020 Nov 11;19(1):207. doi: 10.1186/s12934-020-01461-7. PubMed 33176787.
Backbone
  Vector backbone: Constructed from MoClo Yeast Toolkit (Kit # 1000000061) and own yeast homology arms (Addgene plasmids 125031 and 125064)
  Backbone manufacturer: Partially Addgene
  Backbone size (bp): 5146
  Vector type: Yeast Expression ; Kluyveromyces marxianus
  Promoter: n/a
  Selectable markers: HIS3
Growth in bacteria
  Bacterial resistance: Kanamycin, 50 μg/mL
  Growth temperature: 37°C
  Growth strain: DH5alpha
  Copy number: High Copy
Gene/Insert
  Sequencing primers: 5′ tttgctggccttttgctc; 3′ gtatgcagcagctttaaataat
Terms and licenses: Academic/Nonprofit Terms; Industry Terms: Not Available to Industry
How to cite: pI2-MTU-DO-HIS was a gift from John Morrissey (Addgene plasmid # 160016 ; http://n2t.net/addgene:160016 ; RRID:Addgene_160016)
